Addgene plasmid #231902: pHD-FlpTag-DsRed-HDR-ph2
Purpose: dsDNA donor vector with 3xP3-DsRed and FlpTag-GFP for precise genomic targeting and integration of the FlpTag-GFP cassette with codon phase 2.
Depositing lab: Alexander Borst. Depositing organization: Max Planck Institute for Biological Intelligence. Publication: Conditional protein tagging methods reveal highly specific subcellular distribution of ion channels in motion-sensing neurons. Fendl S, Vieira RM, Borst A. Elife. 2020 Oct 20;9:e62953. doi: 10.7554/eLife.62953. PubMed 33079061.
Backbone
  Vector backbone: pHD-DsRed
  Backbone manufacturer: Kate O'Connor-Giles
  Backbone size w/o insert (bp): 4048
  Total vector size (bp): 5103
  Vector type: Bacterial Expression
Growth in bacteria
  Bacterial resistance: Ampicillin, 100 μg/mL
  Growth temperature: 37°C
  Growth strain: DH5alpha
  Copy number: High Copy
Gene/Insert
  Gene/Insert name: Frt-Frt14-SD-GFP-SA-Frt-Frt14
  Species: Synthetic
  Insert size (bp): 1352
Terms and licenses: Academic/Nonprofit Terms; Industry Terms: Not Available to Industry
Depositor comments: The FlpTag insertion consists of an inverted sequence containing a splice acceptor (SA), GFP, and a splice donor (SD), flanked on either side by FRT and FRT14 recombination sites. This configuration allows conditional protein tagging, where the cassette orientation is controlled by Flp recombinase, enabling specific expression of GFP in targeted cells or tissues.
How to cite: pHD-FlpTag-DsRed-HDR-ph2 was a gift from Alexander Borst (Addgene plasmid # 231902 ; http://n2t.net/addgene:231902 ; RRID:Addgene_231902)
