[The description below was written by a language model from this plasmid's Addgene catalogue record and pLannotate feature annotations shown in this document.]
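Description:
pHD-FlpTag-DsRed-HDR-ph2 is a double-stranded DNA donor plasmid built on the pHD-DsRed backbone, intended for homology-directed repair to place a conditional GFP tagging cassette at a chosen genomic locus. The catalogue lists it as a bacterial vector of about 5.1 kb. It is maintained in E. coli at high copy through a ColE1/pUC-type origin and is selected with ampicillin via the β-lactamase gene. The record lists no target-specific homology arms, so the plasmid appears to be a generic template into which arms are cloned. The Drosophila-derived promoter element and the 3xP3 marker point to use in flies, although the record does not name the host organism.

The payload is the synthetic FlpTag module, in which a splice acceptor, GFP (annotated as superfolder GFP on the reverse strand) and a splice donor sit in inverted orientation, flanked on each side by FRT and FRT14 sites. Only the two minimal FRT sites are picked up in the feature table, in opposite orientations. Short intron fragments, annotated as β-globin-derived, sit next to them. When integrated into a coding intron, the inverted cassette should be inert. Flp recombinase flips it, after which the splice sites incorporate GFP as an artificial exon, tagging the endogenous protein only in Flp-expressing cells. The "ph2" version is the one designed for codon phase 2, so that the reading frame is kept across the intron.

A separate marker, described as 3xP3-DsRed, consists of DsRed-Express behind a minimal hsp70 promoter fragment with an SV40 poly(A) signal. It allows integrants to be identified by fluorescence, and its flanking loxP sites permit removal by Cre. Several φC31 attP sites are also annotated, though the record does not state their purpose.
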