Features (pLannotate 1.2.2; 22 found; start..end, strand, type, name):
      2..52      -  intron         β-globin intron (fragment): internally truncated intron from human β-globin
     52..85      -  protein_bind   FRT (minimal): supports FLP-mediated excision but not integration (Turan and Bode, 2011) FLP recombinase from the Saccharomyces cerevisiae 2μ plasmid
    120..169     +  protein_bind   phage φC31 attP (fragment): attachment site of phage φC31 phage φC31 integrase
    170..203     -  protein_bind   loxP: Cre-mediated recombination occurs in the 8-bp core sequence (GCATACAT). Cre recombinase
    291..413     +  promoter       hsp70 promoter (fragment): Drosophila melanogaster hsp70Bb promoter
    435..1109    +  CDS            DsRed-Express: DsRed-Express is a basic (constitutively fluorescent) orange fluorescent protein published in 2002, derived from Discosoma sp.. It is reported to be a rapidly-maturing tetramer with low acid sensitivity.
   1127..1210    +  CDS            large T antigen (fragment): large T antigen from SV40 (simian virus 40)
   1233..1354    +  polyA_signal   SV40 poly(A) signal: SV40 polyadenylation signal
   1361..1394    -  protein_bind   loxP: Cre-mediated recombination occurs in the 8-bp core sequence (GCATACAT). Cre recombinase
   1414..1513    -  protein_bind   phage φC31 attP: attachment site of phage φC31 phage φC31 integrase
   1553..1572    +  CDS            lacZα (fragment): LacZα fragment of β-galactosidase; lacZ fragment
   1597..1614    -  terminator     rrnB T2 terminator (fragment): transcription terminator T2 from the E. coli rrnB gene
   1839..2427    -  rep_origin     ori: high-copy-number ColE1/pMB1/pBR322/pUC origin of replication
   2549..3409    -  CDS            AmpR: β-lactamase; bla; confers resistance to ampicillin, carbenicillin, and related antibiotics
   3412..3508    -  promoter       AmpR promoter (fragment): bla
   3538..3562    -  CDS            KanR (fragment): aminoglycoside phosphotransferase; aph(3')-Ia; confers resistance to kanamycin
   3591..3706    +  ncRNA          5S rRNA: Accession: RF00001 - 5S ribosomal RNA
   3710..3750    +  terminator     rrnB T1 terminator (fragment): transcription terminator T1 from the E. coli rrnB gene
   3843..3942    +  protein_bind   phage φC31 attP: attachment site of phage φC31 phage φC31 integrase
   3991..4029    -  intron         β-globin intron (fragment): internally truncated intron from human β-globin
   4030..4063    +  protein_bind   FRT (minimal): supports FLP-mediated excision but not integration (Turan and Bode, 2011) FLP recombinase from the Saccharomyces cerevisiae 2μ plasmid
   4209..4919    -  CDS            Superfolder GFP: Superfolder GFP is a basic (constitutively fluorescent) green fluorescent protein published in 2005, derived from Aequorea victoria. It is reported to be a very rapidly-maturing weak dimer.
>Addgene plasmid #231902 | pHD-FlpTag-DsRed-HDR-ph2 | addgene full sequence | sequence record 468184 | Addgene NGS Result
CTTGCCTTAACCCAGAAATTATCACTGTTATTCTTTAGAATGGTGCAAAGAGAAGTTCCTATACTTTCTA
GAGAATAGGAACTTCCCGTCTTCCCGCGGACATATGCACACCTGCGATCGTAGTGCCCCAACTGGGGTAA
CCTTTGAGTTCTCTCAGTTGGGGGCGTAGATAACTTCGTATAATGTATGCTATACGAAGTTATCGTACGG
GATCTAATTCAATTAGAGACTAATTCAATTAGAGCTAATTCAATTAGGATCCAAGCTTATCGATTTCGAA
CCCTCGACCGCCGGAGTATAAATAGAGGCGCTTCGTCTACGGAGCGACAATTCAATTCAAACAAGCAAAG
TGAACACGTCGCTAAGCGAAAGCTAAGCAAATAAACAAGCGCAGCTGAACAAGCTAAACAATCGGCTCGA
AGCCGGTCGCCACCATGGCCTCCTCCGAGGACGTCATCAAGGAGTTCATGCGCTTCAAGGTGCGCATGGA
GGGCTCCGTGAACGGCCACGAGTTCGAGATCGAGGGCGAGGGCGAGGGCCGCCCCTACGAGGGCACCCAG
ACCGCCAAGCTGAAGGTGACCAAGGGCGGCCCCCTGCCCTTCGCCTGGGACATCCTGTCCCCCCAGTTCC
AGTACGGCTCCAAGGTGTACGTGAAGCACCCCGCCGACATCCCCGACTACAAGAAGCTGTCCTTCCCCGA
GGGCTTCAAGTGGGAGCGCGTGATGAACTTCGAGGACGGCGGCGTGGTGACCGTGACCCAGGACTCCTCC
CTCCAGGACGGCTCCTTCATCTACAAGGTGAAGTTCATCGGCGTGAACTTCCCCTCCGACGGCCCCGTAA
TGCAGAAGAAGACTATGGGCTGGGAGGCGTCCACCGAGCGCCTGTACCCCCGCGACGGCGTGCTGAAGGG
CGAGATCCACAAGGCCCTGAAGCTGAAGGACGGCGGCCACTACCTGGTGGAGTTCAAGTCCATCTACATG
GCCAAGAAGCCCGTGCAGCTGCCCGGCTACTACTACGTGGACTCCAAGCTGGACATCACCTCCCACAACG
AGGACTACACCATCGTGGAGCAGTACGAGCGCGCCGAGGGCCGCCACCACCTGTTCCTGTAGGGGCCGCG
ACTCTAGATCATAATCAGCCATACCACATTTGTAGAGGTTTTACTTGCTTTAAAAAACCTCCCACACCTC
CCCCTGAACCTGAAACATAAAATGAATGCAATTGTTGTTGTTAACTTGTTTATTGCAGCTTATAATGGTT
ACAAATAAAGCAATAGCATCACAAATTTCACAAATAAAGCATTTTTTTCACTGCATTCTAGTTGTGGTTT
GTCCAAACTCATCAATGTATCTTAACCGGTATAACTTCGTATAATGTATGCTATACGAAGTTATAGAAGA
GCACTCCGTCTTCAACCCCTTGTGTCATGTCGGCGACCCTACGCCCCCAACTGAGAGAACTCAAAGGTTA
CCCCAGTTGGGGCACTACTCCCGAAAACCGCTTCTGACCTGGGAAGCTTGTTCCATCCCACTCGAGTACG
TAGGTACCTCAGACTGGCCGTCGTTTTACAACACAGAAAGAGTTTGTAGAAACGCAAAAAGGCCATCCGT
CAGGGGCCTTCTGCTTAGTTTGATGCCTGGCAGTTCCCTACTCTCGCCTTCCGCTTCCTCGCTCACTGAC
TCGCTGCGCTCGGTCGTTCGGCTGCGGCGAGCGGTATCAGCTCACTCAAAGGCGGTAATACGGTTATCCA
CAGAATCAGGGGATAACGCAGGAAAGAACATGTGAGCAAAAGGCCAGCAAAAGGCCAGGAACCGTAAAAA
GGCCGCGTTGCTGGCGTTTTTCCATAGGCTCCGCCCCCCTGACGAGCATCACAAAAATCGACGCTCAAGT
CAGAGGTGGCGAAACCCGACAGGACTATAAAGATACCAGGCGTTTCCCCCTGGAAGCTCCCTCGTGCGCT
CTCCTGTTCCGACCCTGCCGCTTACCGGATACCTGTCCGCCTTTCTCCCTTCGGGAAGCGTGGCGCTTTC
TCATAGCTCACGCTGTAGGTATCTCAGTTCGGTGTAGGTCGTTCGCTCCAAGCTGGGCTGTGTGCACGAA
CCCCCCGTTCAGCCCGACCGCTGCGCCTTATCCGGTAACTATCGTCTTGAGTCCAACCCGGTAAGACACG
ACTTATCGCCACTGGCAGCAGCCACTGGTAACAGGATTAGCAGAGCGAGGTATGTAGGCGGTGCTACAGA
GTTCTTGAAGTGGTGGGCTAACTACGGCTACACTAGAAGAACAGTATTTGGTATCTGCGCTCTGCTGAAG
CCAGTTACCTTCGGAAAAAGAGTTGGTAGCTCTTGATCCGGCAAACAAACCACCGCTGGTAGCGGTGGTT
TTTTTGTTTGCAAGCAGCAGATTACGCGCAGAAAAAAAGGATCTCAAGAAGATCCTTTGATCTTTTCTAC
GGGGTCTGACGCTCAGTGGAACGACGCGCGCGTAACTCACGTTAAGGGATTTTGGTCATGAGCTTGCGCC
GTCCCGTCAAGTCAGCGTAATGCTCTGCTTACCAATGCTTAATCAGTGAGGCACCTATCTCAGCGATCTG
TCTATTTCGTTCATCCATAGTTGCCTGACTCCCCGTCGTGTAGATAACTACGATACGGGAGGGCTTACCA
TCTGGCCCCAGCGCTGCGATGATACCGCGAGAACCACGCTCACCGGCTCCGGATTTATCAGCAATAAACC
AGCCAGCCGGAAGGGCCGAGCGCAGAAGTGGTCCTGCAACTTTATCCGCCTCCATCCAGTCTATTAATTG
TTGCCGGGAAGCTAGAGTAAGTAGTTCGCCAGTTAATAGTTTGCGCAACGTTGTTGCCATCGCTACAGGC
ATCGTGGTGTCACGCTCGTCGTTTGGTATGGCTTCATTCAGCTCCGGTTCCCAACGATCAAGGCGAGTTA
CATGATCCCCCATGTTGTGCAAAAAAGCGGTTAGCTCCTTCGGTCCTCCGATCGTTGTCAGAAGTAAGTT
GGCCGCAGTGTTATCACTCATGGTTATGGCAGCACTGCATAATTCTCTTACTGTCATGCCATCCGTAAGA
TGCTTTTCTGTGACTGGTGAGTACTCAACCAAGTCATTCTGAGAATAGTGTATGCGGCGACCGAGTTGCT
CTTGCCCGGCGTCAATACGGGATAATACCGCGCCACATAGCAGAACTTTAAAAGTGCTCATCATTGGAAA
ACGTTCTTCGGGGCGAAAACTCTCAAGGATCTTACCGCTGTTGAGATCCAGTTCGATGTAACCCACTCGT
GCACCCAACTGATCTTCAGCATCTTTTACTTTCACCAGCGTTTCTGGGTGAGCAAAAACAGGAAGGCAAA
ATGCCGCAAAAAAGGGAATAAGGGCGACACGGAAATGTTGAATACTCATATTCTTCCTTTTTCAATATTA
TTGAAGCATTTATCAGGGTTATTGTCTCATGAGCGGATACATATTTGAATGTATTTAGAAAAATAAACAA
ATAGGGGTCAGTGTTACAACCAATTAACCAATTCTGAACATTATCGCGAGCCCATTTATACCTGAATATG
GCTCATAACACCCCTTGTTTGCCTGGCGGCAGTAGCGCGGTGGTCCCACCTGACCCCATGCCGAACTCAG
AAGTGAAACGCCGTAGCGCCGATGGTAGTGTGGGGACTCCCCATGCGAGAGTAGGGAACTGCCAGGCATC
AAATAAAACGAAAGGCTCAGTCGAAAGACTGGGCCTTTCGCCCGGGCTAATTATGGGGTGTCGCCCTTCG
CTGAAGCAGGTGGAATTCTTGCATGCTCCTAGGTATACTGCAGTTGCTATCTATTACAAAGTCCCAGGTC
AGAAGCGGTTTTCGGGAGTAGTGCCCCAACTGGGGTAACCTTTGAGTTCTCTCAGTTGGGGGCGTAGGGT
CGCCGACATGACACAAGGGGTTGAAGACTTCTGAAGTTCCTATTCTATCAGAAGTATAGGAACTTCAGCG
GCTGGATTGTAGCTGCTATTAGCAATATGAAACCTCTTAGAAGTTCCTATTCTCTAGAAAGTATAGGAAC
TTCGAATTCTGGCGACTTGTCGCATCTTTCTCTGAGTGGGTAAGGTCATTGTGGGGTCTTAAGGGCTAAA
GGGTAGTGATGATGAAGGCATTTGATGCCATTGTTCAATAACTTACCTGCCGGAACCTCCGCTTCCACCG
CTACCTCCCTTGTACAGCTCATCCATGCCCAGGGTGATGCCGGCGGCGGTCACGAACTCCAGCAGCACCA
TGTGATCGCGCTTCTCGTTGGGGTCCTTGGACAGCACGCTCTGGGTGCTCAGGTAGTGGTTATCGGGCAG
CAGCACTGGGCCGTCGCCGATGGGGGTGTTCTGCTGGTAGTGATCGGCCAGCTGCACGGAGCCATCCTCC
ACATTGTGGCGGATCTTGAAGTTGGCCTTGATGCCGTTCTTCTGCTTATCGGCGGTGATGTACACGTTGT
GGCTGTTGAAGTTGTACTCCAGCTTGTGGCCCAGGATGTTGCCATCCTCCTTGAAATCGATGCCCTTCAG
CTCGATGCGGTTCACCAGGGTATCGCCCTCGAACTTCACCTCGGCGCGGGTCTTGTAGGTGCCGTCATCC
TTGAAGCTGATGGTGCGCTCCTGCACGTAGCCCTCGGGCATGGCGCTCTTGAAGAAATCGTGCTGCTTCA
TGTGATCGGGGTAGCGGCTGAAGCACTGCACGCCGTAGGTCAGGGTGGTCACCAGGGTGGGCCAGGGCAC
GGGCAGCTTGCCGGTGGTGCAGATGAACTTCAGGGTCAGCTTGCCGTTGGTGGCGTCGCCCTCGCCCTCG
CCGCGCACGCTGAACTTGTGGCCGTTCACGTCGCCATCCAGCTCCACCAGGATGGGCACCACGCCGGTGA
ACAGCTCCTCGCCCTTGGACACGGATCCGGATCCGCCGCTACCTCCGCTTCCACCGGAACCTCCCGACCT
GCGGAAGAGAGATAAATCGGTTGATTAAAATTAGTTCAAGAATAATTAGTATATTTAAACATGCCGGGGA
TGGGACAAGTCGCCATGTTGGATCGACTGAAGTTCCTATACTTCTGATAGAATAGGAACTT
